Addgene plasmid #111176: LT3REVIR
Purpose: Tet-ON miR-E (miR-30 variant)-based RNAi
Depositing lab: Johannes Zuber. Depositing organization: Research Institute of Molecular Pathology (IMP). Publication: An optimized microRNA backbone for effective single-copy RNAi. Fellmann C, Hoffmann T, Sridhar V, Hopfgartner B, Muhar M, Roth M, Lai DY, Barbosa IA, Kwon JS, Guan Y, Sinha N, Zuber J. Cell Rep. 2013 Dec 26;5(6):1704-13. doi: 10.1016/j.celrep.2013.11.020. Epub 2013 Dec 12. PubMed 24332856.
Backbone
  Vector backbone: pRRL
  Vector type: Lentiviral
Growth in bacteria
  Bacterial resistance: Ampicillin, 100 μg/mL
  Growth temperature: 37°C
  Growth strain: NEB Stable
  Copy number: High Copy
Gene/Insert
  Gene/Insert name: miR-E (miR-30 variant) (alt name: T3G-DsRed-(miR-E)-PGK-Venus-IRES-rtTA3)
  gRNA/shRNA sequence: Ren.713
  Species: H. sapiens (human)
  Mutation: WT
  Cloning method: Restriction Enzyme; 5′ cloning site Unknown (unknown if destroyed); 3′ cloning site Unknown (unknown if destroyed)
Terms and licenses: Academic/Nonprofit Terms; Industry Terms: Not Available to Industry
How to cite: LT3REVIR was a gift from Johannes Zuber (Addgene plasmid # 111176 ; http://n2t.net/addgene:111176 ; RRID:Addgene_111176)
