[The description below was written by a language model from this plasmid's Addgene catalogue record and pLannotate feature annotations shown in this document.]
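Description:
LT3REVIR is a self-inactivating HIV-1-based lentiviral vector on the pRRL backbone that provides an all-in-one Tet-ON system for doxycycline-inducible, miR-E (optimized miR-30 variant) RNAi in mammalian cells. In bacteria it is propagated as a high-copy plasmid through a ColE1/pUC-type origin with ampicillin selection (AmpR). The backbone also carries an f1 origin, an SV40 origin and remnants of lac/lacZα sequences. The viral genome is transcribed from an RSV promoter fused to a truncated 5' LTR. It contains the Ψ packaging signal with a gag fragment, the RRE for Rev-dependent export, the cPPT/CTS, a WPRE to boost transcript expression, and a ΔU3 3' LTR followed by an SV40 polyadenylation signal.

The payload consists of two expression units. A TRE3G (T3G) tetracycline-responsive promoter drives DsRed2, with the miR-E shRNA cassette embedded in the 3' untranslated region of the same transcript, so red fluorescence reports shRNA induction. The feature table annotates only the 3' miR-30a flank of this cassette. The deposited version carries Ren.713, which by its name appears to be a Renilla luciferase-targeting shRNA of the kind used as a neutral control, although the record does not state this. Downstream, a constitutive mouse PGK promoter expresses Venus linked by an EMCV IRES to rtTA3, the reverse tetracycline transactivator. Venus therefore marks transduced cells, while rtTA3 activates TRE3G in the presence of doxycycline. This lets transduced and shRNA-expressing cells be tracked by two colours without a separate transactivator line. No mammalian drug selection marker is annotated.
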