Features (pLannotate 1.2.2; 31 found; start..end, strand, type, name):
      1..589     +  rep_origin     ori: high-copy-number ColE1/pMB1/pBR322/pUC origin of replication
    772..864     +  CDS            lacI (fragment): lac repressor; lacI; The lac repressor binds to the lac operator to inhibit transcription in E. coli. This inhibition can be relieved by adding lactose or isopropyl-β-D-thiogalactopyranoside (IPTG).
    877..898     +  protein_bind   CAP binding site: CAP binding activates transcription in the presence of cAMP. E. coli catabolite activator protein
    913..943     +  promoter       lac promoter: promoter for the E. coli lac operon
    951..967     +  protein_bind   lac operator: The lac repressor binds to the lac operator to inhibit transcription in E. coli. This inhibition can be relieved by adding lactose or isopropyl-β-D-thiogalactopyranoside (IPTG). lac repressor encoded by lacI
   1012..1030    +  promoter       T3 promoter: promoter for bacteriophage T3 RNA polymerase
   1058..1284    +  promoter       RSV promoter: Rous sarcoma virus enhancer/promoter
   1285..1465    +  LTR            5' LTR (truncated): truncated 5' long terminal repeat (LTR) from HIV-1
   1512..1637    +  misc_feature   HIV-1 Ψ: packaging signal of human immunodeficiency virus type 1
   1621..1984    +  CDS            HIV-1 gag (fragment): gag protein from human immunodeficiency virus 1; gag
   2130..2363    +  misc_feature   RRE: The Rev response element (RRE) of HIV-1 allows for Rev-dependent mRNA export from the nucleus to the cytoplasm.
   2740..2840    +  CDS            Rev (fragment): human immunodeficiency virus 1 (HIV-1) Rev protein; rev; enhances nuclear export of unspliced and incompletely spliced viral mRNAs
   2859..2976    +  misc_feature   cPPT/CTS: central polypurine tract and central termination sequence of HIV-1
   2994..3372    +  promoter       TRE3G promoter: 3rd-generation Tet-responsive promoter that can be activated by binding of Tet-On® 3G
   3396..4073    +  CDS            DsRed2: improved tetrameric variant of DsRed fluorescent protein mammalian codon-optimized
   4299..4425    +  ncRNA          3' miR-30a: sequence downstream of the 71-nt precursor of the human miR-30a microRNA (Zeng et al., 2002) miRNA
   4450..4949    +  promoter       PGK promoter: mouse phosphoglycerate kinase 1 promoter
   4972..5691    +  CDS            Venus: yellow fluorescent protein (YFP) with fast and efficient maturation (Nagai et al., 2002) mammalian codon-optimized
   5809..6271    +  misc_feature   IRES: internal ribosome entry site (IRES) of the encephalomyocarditis virus (EMCV)
   6294..6982    +  CDS            rtTA3 (fragment): reverse tetracycline transactivator 3 activates expression from Tet-responsive promoters in the presence of doxycycline
   6912..7022    +  CDS            VP48: 3 tandem repeats of the minimal activation domain of herpes simplex virus VP16 (Cheng et al., 2013)
   7077..7665    +  misc_feature   WPRE: woodchuck hepatitis virus posttranscriptional regulatory element
   7682..7870    +  CDS            nef (fragment): NEF_HV1Z2 - Experimental evidence at protein level: Swiss-Prot protein existence level 1. Extracellular Nef protein targets CD4(+) T-lymphocytes for apoptosis by interacting with CXCR4 surface receptors. From Human immunodeficiency virus type 1 group M subtype D (isolate Z2/CDC-Z34) (HIV-1).
   7872..8105    +  LTR            3' LTR (ΔU3): self-inactivating 3' long terminal repeat (LTR) from HIV-1
   8177..8298    +  polyA_signal   SV40 poly(A) signal: SV40 polyadenylation signal
   8338..8473    +  rep_origin     SV40 ori: SV40 origin of replication
   8494..8512    -  promoter       T7 promoter: promoter for bacteriophage T7 RNA polymerase
   8520..8675    +  CDS            lacZα (fragment): LacZα fragment of β-galactosidase; lacZ fragment
   8680..9108    +  rep_origin     f1 ori (sequence partly withheld): f1 bacteriophage origin of replication; arrow indicates direction of (+) strand synthesis
   9161..9265    +  promoter       AmpR promoter: bla
   9266..10126   +  CDS            AmpR: β-lactamase; bla; confers resistance to ampicillin, carbenicillin, and related antibiotics
>Addgene plasmid #111176 | LT3REVIR | addgene full sequence | sequence record 266074 | Addgene NGS Result
TTGAGATCCTTTTTTTCTGCGCGTAATCTGCTGCTTGCAAACAAAAAAACCACCGCTACCAGCGGTGGTT
TGTTTGCCGGATCAAGAGCTACCAACTCTTTTTCCGAAGGTAACTGGCTTCAGCAGAGCGCAGATACCAA
ATACTGTTCTTCTAGTGTAGCCGTAGTTAGGCCACCACTTCAAGAACTCTGTAGCACCGCCTACATACCT
CGCTCTGCTAATCCTGTTACCAGTGGCTGCTGCCAGTGGCGATAAGTCGTGTCTTACCGGGTTGGACTCA
AGACGATAGTTACCGGATAAGGCGCAGCGGTCGGGCTGAACGGGGGGTTCGTGCACACAGCCCAGCTTGG
AGCGAACGACCTACACCGAACTGAGATACCTACAGCGTGAGCTATGAGAAAGCGCCACGCTTCCCGAAGG
GAGAAAGGCGGACAGGTATCCGGTAAGCGGCAGGGTCGGAACAGGAGAGCGCACGAGGGAGCTTCCAGGG
GGAAACGCCTGGTATCTTTATAGTCCTGTCGGGTTTCGCCACCTCTGACTTGAGCGTCGATTTTTGTGAT
GCTCGTCAGGGGGGCGGAGCCTATGGAAAAACGCCAGCAACGCGGCCTTTTTACGGTTCCTGGCCTTTTG
CTGGCCTTTTGCTCACATGTTCTTTCCTGCGTTATCCCCTGATTCTGTGGATAACCGTATTACCGCCTTT
GAGTGAGCTGATACCGCTCGCCGCAGCCGAACGACCGAGCGCAGCGAGTCAGTGAGCGAGGAAGCGGAAG
AGCGCCCAATACGCAAACCGCCTCTCCCCGCGCGTTGGCCGATTCATTAATGCAGCTGGCACGACAGGTT
TCCCGACTGGAAAGCGGGCAGTGAGCGCAACGCAATTAATGTGAGTTAGCTCACTCATTAGGCACCCCAG
GCTTTACACTTTATGCTTCCGGCTCGTATGTTGTGTGGAATTGTGAGCGGATAACAATTTCACACAGGAA
ACAGCTATGACCATGATTACGCCAAGCGCGCAATTAACCCTCACTAAAGGGAACAAAAGCTGGAGCTGCA
AGCTTAATGTAGTCTTATGCAATACTCTTGTAGTCTTGCAACATGGTAACGATGAGTTAGCAACATGCCT
TACAAGGAGAGAAAAAGCACCGTGCATGCCGATTGGTGGAAGTAAGGTGGTACGATCGTGCCTTATTAGG
AAGGCAACAGACGGGTCTGACATGGATTGGACGAACCACTGAATTGCCGCATTGCAGAGATATTGTATTT
AAGTGCCTAGCTCGATACATAAACGGGTCTCTCTGGTTAGACCAGATCTGAGCCTGGGAGCTCTCTGGCT
AACTAGGGAACCCACTGCTTAAGCCTCAATAAAGCTTGCCTTGAGTGCTTCAAGTAGTGTGTGCCCGTCT
GTTGTGTGACTCTGGTAACTAGAGATCCCTCAGACCCTTTTAGTCAGTGTGGAAAATCTCTAGCAGTGGC
GCCCGAACAGGGACTTGAAAGCGAAAGGGAAACCAGAGGAGCTCTCTCGACGCAGGACTCGGCTTGCTGA
AGCGCGCACGGCAAGAGGCGAGGGGCGGCGACTGGTGAGTACGCCAAAAATTTTGACTAGCGGAGGCTAG
AAGGAGAGAGATGGGTGCGAGAGCGTCAGTATTAAGCGGGGGAGAATTAGATCGCGATGGGAAAAAATTC
GGTTAAGGCCAGGGGGAAAGAAAAAATATAAATTAAAACATATAGTATGGGCAAGCAGGGAGCTAGAACG
ATTCGCAGTTAATCCTGGCCTGTTAGAAACATCAGAAGGCTGTAGACAAATACTGGGACAGCTACAACCA
TCCCTTCAGACAGGATCAGAAGAACTTAGATCATTATATAATACAGTAGCAACCCTCTATTGTGTGCATC
AAAGGATAGAGATAAAAGACACCAAGGAAGCTTTAGACAAGATAGAGGAAGAGCAAAACAAAAGTAAGAC
CACCGCACAGCAAGCGGCCGCTGATCTTCAGACCTGGAGGAGGAGATATGAGGGACAATTGGAGAAGTGA
ATTATATAAATATAAAGTAGTAAAAATTGAACCATTAGGAGTAGCACCCACCAAGGCAAAGAGAAGAGTG
GTGCAGAGAGAAAAAAGAGCAGTGGGAATAGGAGCTTTGTTCCTTGGGTTCTTGGGAGCAGCAGGAAGCA
CTATGGGCGCAGCGTCAATGACGCTGACGGTACAGGCCAGACAATTATTGTCTGGTATAGTGCAGCAGCA
GAACAATTTGCTGAGGGCTATTGAGGCGCAACAGCATCTGTTGCAACTCACAGTCTGGGGCATCAAGCAG
CTCCAGGCAAGAATCCTGGCTGTGGAAAGATACCTAAAGGATCAACAGCTCCTGGGGATTTGGGGTTGCT
CTGGAAAACTCATTTGCACCACTGCTGTGCCTTGGAATGCTAGTTGGAGTAATAAATCTCTGGAACAGAT
TTGGAATCACACGACCTGGATGGAGTGGGACAGAGAAATTAACAATTACACAAGCTTAATACACTCCTTA
ATTGAAGAATCGCAAAACCAGCAAGAAAAGAATGAACAAGAATTATTGGAATTAGATAAATGGGCAAGTT
TGTGGAATTGGTTTAACATAACAAATTGGCTGTGGTATATAAAATTATTCATAATGATAGTAGGAGGCTT
GGTAGGTTTAAGAATAGTTTTTGCTGTACTTTCTATAGTGAATAGAGTTAGGCAGGGATATTCACCATTA
TCGTTTCAGACCCACCTCCCAACCCCGAGGGGACCCGACAGGCCCGAAGGAATAGAAGAAGAAGGTGGAG
AGAGAGACAGAGACAGATCCATTCGATTAGTGAACGGATCTCGACGGTATCGGTTAACTTTTAAAAGAAA
AGGGGGGATTGGGGGGTACAGTGCAGGGGAAAGAATAGTAGACATAATAGCAACAGACATACAAACTAAA
GAATTACAAAAACAAATTACAAAAATTCAAAATTTTATCGATCCTCTAGATTCGAGTTTACTCCCTATCA
GTGATAGAGAACGTATGAAGAGTTTACTCCCTATCAGTGATAGAGAACGTATGCAGACTTTACTCCCTAT
CAGTGATAGAGAACGTATAAGGAGTTTACTCCCTATCAGTGATAGAGAACGTATGACCAGTTTACTCCCT
ATCAGTGATAGAGAACGTATCTACAGTTTACTCCCTATCAGTGATAGAGAACGTATATCCAGTTTACTCC
CTATCAGTGATAGAGAACGTATAAGCTTTAGGCGTGTACGGTGGGCGCCTATAAAAGCAGAGCTCGTTTA
GTGAACCGTCAGATCGCCTGGAGCAATTCCACAACACTTTTGTCTTATACCAACTTTCCGTACCACTTCC
TACCCTCGTAAAGTCGAGCTTGCGTTGGATCCACCATGGCCTCCTCCGAGAACGTCATCACCGAGTTCAT
GCGCTTCAAGGTGCGCATGGAGGGCACCGTGAACGGCCACGAGTTCGAGATCGAGGGCGAGGGCGAGGGC
CGCCCCTACGAGGGCCACAACACCGTGAAGCTGAAGGTGACCAAGGGCGGCCCCCTGCCCTTCGCCTGGG
ACATCCTGTCCCCCCAGTTCCAGTACGGCTCCAAGGTGTACGTGAAGCACCCCGCCGACATCCCCGACTA
CAAGAAGCTGTCCTTCCCCGAGGGCTTCAAGTGGGAGCGCGTGATGAACTTCGAGGACGGCGGCGTGGCG
ACCGTGACCCAGGACTCCTCCCTGCAGGACGGCTGCTTCATCTACAAGGTGAAGTTCATCGGCGTGAACT
TCCCCTCCGACGGCCCCGTGATGCAGAAGAAGACCATGGGCTGGGAGGCCTCCACCGAGCGCCTGTACCC
CCGCGACGGCGTGCTGAAGGGCGAGACCCACAAGGCCCTGAAGCTGAAGGACGGCGGCCACTACCTGGTG
GAGTTCAAGTCCATCTACATGGCCAAGAAGCCCGTGCAGCTGCCCGGCTACTACTACGTGGACGCCAAGC
TGGACATCACCTCCCACAACGAGGACTACACCATCGTGGAGCAGTACGAGCGCACCGAGGGCCGCCACCA
CCTGTTCCTGTAGCGGCCGCCTCGACTAGGGATAACAGGGTAATTGTTTGAATGAGGCTTCAGTACTTTA
CAGAATCGTTGCCTGCACATCTTGGAAACACTTGCTGGGATTACTTCGACTTCTTAACCCAACAGAAGGC
TCGAGAAGGTATATTGCTGTTGACAGTGAGCGCAGGAATTATAATGCTTATCTATAGTGAAGCCACAGAT
GTATAGATAAGCATTATAATTCCTATGCCTACTGCCTCGGACTTCAAGGGGCTAGAATTCGAGCAATTAT
CTTGTTTACTAAAACTGAATACCTTGCTATCTCTTTGATACATTTTTACAAAGCTGAATTAAAATGGTAT
AAATTAAATCACTTTTTTCAATTGACGCGTAATTCTACCGGGTAGGGGAGGCGCTTTTCCCAAGGCAGTC
TGGAGCATGCGCTTTAGCAGCCCCGCTGGGCACTTGGCGCTACACAAGTGGCCTCTGGCCTCGCACACAT
TCCACATCCACCGGTAGGCGCCAACCGGCTCCGTTCTTTGGTGGCCCCTTCGCGCCACCTTCTACTCCTC
CCCTAGTCAGGAAGTTCCCCCCCGCCCCGCAGCTCGCGTCGTGCAGGACGTGACAAATGGAAGTAGCACG
TCTCACTAGTCTCGTGCAGATGGACAGCACCGCTGAGCAATGGAAGCGGGTAGGCCTTTGGGGCAGCGGC
CAATAGCAGCTTTGCTCCTTCGCTTTCTGGGCTCAGAGGCTGGGAAGGGGTGGGTCCGGGGGCGGGCTCA
GGGGCGGGCTCAGGGGCGGGGCGGGCGCCCGAAGGTCCTCCGGAGGCCCGGCATTCTGCACGCTTCAAAA
GCGCACGTCTGCCGCGCTGTTCTCCTCTTCCTCATCTCCGGGCCTTTCGACCTGCAGCCCAAGCTTCCAC
CATGGTGAGCAAGGGCGAGGAGCTGTTCACCGGGGTGGTGCCCATCCTGGTCGAGCTGGACGGCGACGTA
AACGGCCACAAGTTCAGCGTGTCCGGCGAGGGCGAGGGCGATGCCACCTACGGCAAGCTGACCCTGAAGC
TGATCTGCACCACCGGCAAGCTGCCCGTGCCCTGGCCCACCCTCGTGACCACCCTGGGCTACGGCCTGCA
GTGCTTCGCCCGCTACCCCGACCACATGAAGCAGCACGACTTCTTCAAGTCCGCCATGCCCGAAGGCTAC
GTCCAGGAGCGCACCATCTTCTTCAAGGACGACGGCAACTACAAGACCCGCGCCGAGGTGAAGTTCGAGG
GCGACACCCTGGTGAACCGCATCGAGCTGAAGGGCATCGACTTCAAGGAGGACGGCAACATCCTGGGGCA
CAAGCTGGAGTACAACTACAACAGCCACAACGTCTATATCACCGCCGACAAGCAGAAGAACGGCATCAAG
GCCAACTTCAAGATCCGCCACAACATCGAGGACGGCGGCGTGCAGCTCGCCGACCACTACCAGCAGAACA
CCCCCATCGGCGACGGCCCCGTGCTGCTGCCCGACAACCACTACCTGAGCTACCAGTCCGCCCTGAGCAA
AGACCCCAACGAGAAGCGCGATCACATGGTCCTGCTGGAGTTCGTGACCGCCGCCGGGATCACTCTCGGC
ATGGACGAGCTGTACAAGTAAGAATTGTTCAATTCCGCCCCCCCCCCCTAACGTTACTGGCCGAAGCCGC
TTGGAATAAGGCCGGTGTGCGTTTGTCTATATGTTATTTTCCACCATATTGCCGTCTTTTGGCAATGTGA
GGGCCCGGAAACCTGGCCCTGTCTTCTTGACGAGCATTCCTAGGGGTCTTTCCCCTCTCGCCAAAGGAAT
GCAAGGTCTGTTGAATGTCGTGAAGGAAGCAGTTCCTCTGGAAGCTTCTTGAAGACAAACAACGTCTGTA
GCGACCCTTTGCAGGCAGCGGAACCCCCCACCTGGCGACAGGTGCCTCTGCGGCCAAAAGCCACGTGTAT
AAGATACACCTGCAAAGGCGGCACAACCCCAGTGCCACGTTGTGAGTTGGATAGTTGTGGAAAGAGTCAA
ATGGCTCTCCTCAAGCGTATTCAACAAGGGGCTGAAGGATGCCCAGAAGGTACCCCATTGTATGGGATCT
GATCTGGGGCCTCGGTGCACATGCTTTACATGTGTTTAGTCGAGGTTAAAAAAACGTCTAGGCCCCCCGA
ACCACGGGGACGTGGTTTTCCTTTGAAAAACACGATGATAATATGGCCACAACCATGAGTAGACTGGACA
AGAGCAAAGTCATAAACGGAGCTCTGGAATTACTCAATGGTGTCGGTATCGAAGGCCTGACGACAAGGAA
ACTCGCTCAAAAGCTGGGAGTTGAGCAGCCTACCCTGTACTGGCACGTGAAGAACAAGCGGGCCCTGCTC
GATGCCCTGCCAATCGAGATGCTGGACAGGCATCATACCCACTTCTGCCCCCTGGAAGGCGAGTCATGGC
AAGACTTTCTGCGGAACAACGCCAAGTCATACCGCTGTGCTCTCCTCTCACATCGCGACGGGGCTAAAGT
GCATCTCGGCACCCGCCCAACAGAGAAACAGTACGAAACCCTGGAAAATCAGCTCGCGTTCCTGTGTCAG
CAAGGCTTCTCCCTGGAGAACGCACTGTACGCTCTGTCCGCCGTGGGCCACTTTACACTGGGCTGCGTAT
TGGAGGAACAGGAGCATCAAGTAGCAAAAGAGGAAAGAGAGACACCTACCACCGATTCTATGCCCCCACT
TCTGAGACAAGCAATTGAGCTGTTCGACCGGCAGGGAGCCGAACCTGCCTTCCTTTTCGGCCTGGAACTA
ATCATATGTGGCCTGGAGAAACAGCTAAAGTGCGAAAGCGGCGGGCCGACCGACGCCCTTGACGATTTTG
ACTTAGACATGCTCCCAGCCGATGCCCTTGACGACTTTGACCTTGATATGCTGCCTGCTGACGCTCTTGA
CGATTTTGACCTTGACATGCTCCCCGGGTAATCCGGACTCGACCTGCAGCCAAGCTTATCGAAACGCGTC
TGGAACAATCAACCTCTGGATTACAAAATTTGTGAAAGATTGACTGGTATTCTTAACTATGTTGCTCCTT
TTACGCTATGTGGATACGCTGCTTTAATGCCTTTGTATCATGCTATTGCTTCCCGTATGGCTTTCATTTT
CTCCTCCTTGTATAAATCCTGGTTGCTGTCTCTTTATGAGGAGTTGTGGCCCGTTGTCAGGCAACGTGGC
GTGGTGTGCACTGTGTTTGCTGACGCAACCCCCACTGGTTGGGGCATTGCCACCACCTGTCAGCTCCTTT
CCGGGACTTTCGCTTTCCCCCTCCCTATTGCCACGGCGGAACTCATCGCCGCCTGCCTTGCCCGCTGCTG
GACAGGGGCTCGGCTGTTGGGCACTGACAATTCCGTGGTGTTGTCGGGGAAGCTGACGTCCTTTCCATGG
CTGCTCGCCTGTGTTGCCACCTGGATTCTGCGCGGGACGTCCTTCTGCTACGTCCCTTCGGCCCTCAATC
CAGCGGACCTTCCTTCCCGCGGCCTGCTGCCGGCTCTGCGGCCTCTTCCGCGTCTTCGCCTTCGCCCTCA
GACGAGTCGGATCTCCCTTTGGGCCGCCTCCCCGCCTGGAATTAATTCTGCAGTCGAGACCTAGAAAAAC
ATGGAGCAATCACAAGTAGCAATACAGCAGCTACCAATGCTGATTGTGCCTGGCTAGAAGCACAAGAGGA
GGAGGAGGTGGGTTTTCCAGTCACACCTCAGGTACCTTTAAGACCAATGACTTACAAGGCAGCTGTAGAT
CTTAGCCACTTTTTAAAAGAAAAGGGGGGACTGGAAGGGCTAATTCACTCCCAACGAAGACAAGATCTGC
TTTTTGCTTGTACTGGGTCTCTCTGGTTAGACCAGATCTGAGCCTGGGAGCTCTCTGGCTAACTAGGGAA
CCCACTGCTTAAGCCTCAATAAAGCTTGCCTTGAGTGCTTCAAGTAGTGTGTGCCCGTCTGTTGTGTGAC
TCTGGTAACTAGAGATCCCTCAGACCCTTTTAGTCAGTGTGGAAAATCTCTAGCAGTAGTAGTTCATGTC
ATCTTATTATTCAGTATTTATAACTTGCAAAGAAATGAATATCAGAGAGTGAGAGGAACTTGTTTATTGC
AGCTTATAATGGTTACAAATAAAGCAATAGCATCACAAATTTCACAAATAAAGCATTTTTTTCACTGCAT
TCTAGTTGTGGTTTGTCCAAACTCATCAATGTATCTTATCATGTCTGGCTCTAGCTATCCCGCCCCTAAC
TCCGCCCATCCCGCCCCTAACTCCGCCCAGTTCCGCCCATTCTCCGCCCCATGGCTGACTAATTTTTTTT
ATTTATGCAGAGGCCGAGGCCGCCTCGGCCTCTGAGCTATTCCAGAAGTAGTGAGGAGGCTTTTTTGGAG
GCCTAGGGACGTACCCAATTCGCCCTATAGTGAGTCGTATTACGCGCGCTCACTGGCCGTCGTTTTACAA
CGTCGTGACTGGGAAAACCCTGGCGTTACCCAACTTAATCGCCTTGCAGCACATCCCCCTTTCGCCAGCT
GGCGTAATAGCGAAGAGGCCCGCACCGATCGCCCTTCCCAACAGTTGCGCAGCCTGAATGGCGAATGGG
[124 nt withheld, positions 8680-8803]
C
[91 nt withheld, positions 8805-8895]
A
[49 nt withheld, positions 8897-8945]
CCTTTGACGTTGGAGTCCACGTTCTTT
[37 nt withheld, positions 8973-9009]
ACCCTATCTCGGTCTATTCTTTTGATTTATAAGGGATTTTGCCGATTTCGGCCTATTGGTTAAAAAATGA
GCTGATTTAACAAAAATTTAACGCGAATTTTAACAAAATATTAACGCTTACAATTTAGGTGGCACTTTTC
GGGGAAATGTGCGCGGAACCCCTATTTGTTTATTTTTCTAAATACATTCAAATATGTATCCGCTCATGAG
ACAATAACCCTGATAAATGCTTCAATAATATTGAAAAAGGAAGAGTATGAGTATTCAACATTTCCGTGTC
GCCCTTATTCCCTTTTTTGCGGCATTTTGCCTTCCTGTTTTTGCTCACCCAGAAACGCTGGTGAAAGTAA
AAGATGCTGAAGATCAGTTGGGTGCACGAGTGGGTTACATCGAACTGGATCTCAACAGCGGTAAGATCCT
TGAGAGTTTTCGCCCCGAAGAACGTTTTCCAATGATGAGCACTTTTAAAGTTCTGCTATGTGGCGCGGTA
TTATCCCGTATTGACGCCGGGCAAGAGCAACTCGGTCGCCGCATACACTATTCTCAGAATGACTTGGTTG
AGTACTCACCAGTCACAGAAAAGCATCTTACGGATGGCATGACAGTAAGAGAATTATGCAGTGCTGCCAT
AACCATGAGTGATAACACTGCGGCCAACTTACTTCTGACAACGATCGGAGGACCGAAGGAGCTAACCGCT
TTTTTGCACAACATGGGGGATCATGTAACTCGCCTTGATCGTTGGGAACCGGAGCTGAATGAAGCCATAC
CAAACGACGAGCGTGACACCACGATGCCTGTAGCAATGGCAACAACGTTGCGCAAACTATTAACTGGCGA
ACTACTTACTCTAGCTTCCCGGCAACAATTAATAGACTGGATGGAGGCGGATAAAGTTGCAGGACCACTT
CTGCGCTCGGCCCTTCCGGCTGGCTGGTTTATTGCTGATAAATCTGGAGCCGGTGAGCGTGGGTCTCGCG
GTATCATTGCAGCACTGGGGCCAGATGGTAAGCCCTCCCGTATCGTAGTTATCTACACGACGGGGAGTCA
GGCAACTATGGATGAACGAAATAGACAGATCGCTGAGATAGGTGCCTCACTGATTAAGCATTGGTAACTG
TCAGACCAAGTTTACTCATATATACTTTAGATTGATTTAAAACTTCATTTTTAATTTAAAAGGATCTAGG
TGAAGATCCTTTTTGATAATCTCATGACCAAAATCCCTTAACGTGAGTTTTCGTTCCACTGAGCGTCAGA
CCCCGTAGAAAAGATCAAAGGATCTTC
